>Addgene plasmid #40775 | Braf | addgene full sequence | sequence record 129521 | Addgene NGS result
CATTAATGAATCGGCCAACGCGCGGGGAGAGGCGGTTTGCGTATTGGGCGCTCTTCCGCTTCCTCGCTCA
CTGACTCGCTGCGCTCGGTCGTTCGGCTGCGGCGAGCGGTATCAGCTCACTCAAAGGCGGTAATACGGTT
ATCCACAGAATCAGGGGATAACGCAGGAAAGAACATGTGAGCAAAAGGCCAGCAAAAGGCCAGGAACCGT
AAAAAGGCCGCGTTGCTGGCGTTTTTCCATAGGCTCCGCCCCCCTGACGAGCATCACAAAAATCGACGCT
CAAGTCAGAGGTGGCGAAACCCGACAGGACTATAAAGATACCAGGCGTTTCCCCCTGGAAGCTCCCTCGT
GCGCTCTCCTGTTCCGACCCTGCCGCTTACCGGATACCTGTCCGCCTTTCTCCCTTCGGGAAGCGTGGCG
CTTTCTCATAGCTCACGCTGTAGGTATCTCAGTTCGGTGTAGGTCGTTCGCTCCAAGCTGGGCTGTGTGC
ACGAACCCCCCGTTCAGCCCGACCGCTGCGCCTTATCCGGTAACTATCGTCTTGAGTCCAACCCGGTAAG
ACACGACTTATCGCCACTGGCAGCAGCCACTGGTAACAGGATTAGCAGAGCGAGGTATGTAGGCGGTGCT
ACAGAGTTCTTGAAGTGGTGGCCTAACTACGGCTACACTAGAAGAACAGTATTTGGTATCTGCGCTCTGC
TGAAGCCAGTTACCTTCGGAAAAAGAGTTGGTAGCTCTTGATCCGGCAAACAAACCACCGCTGGTAGCGG
TGGTTTTTTTGTTTGCAAGCAGCAGATTACGCGCAGAAAAAAAGGATCTCAAGAAGATCCTTTGATCTTT
TCTACGGGGTCTGACGCTCAGTGGAACGAAAACTCACGTTAAGGGATTTTGGTCATGAGATTATCAAAAA
GGATCTTCACCTAGATCCTTTTAAATTAAAAATGAAGTTTTAAATCAATCTAAAGTATATATGAGTAAAC
TTGGTCTGACAGTTACCAATGCTTAATCAGTGAGGCACCTATCTCAGCGATCTGTCTATTTCGTTCATCC
ATAGTTGCCTGACTCCCCGTCGTGTAGATAACTACGATACGGGAGGGCTTACCATCTGGCCCCAGTGCTG
CAATGATACCGCGAGACCCACGCTCACCGGCTCCAGATTTATCAGCAATAAACCAGCCAGCCGGAAGGGC
CGAGCGCAGAAGTGGTCCTGCAACTTTATCCGCCTCCATCCAGTCTATTAATTGTTGCCGGGAAGCTAGA
GTAAGTAGTTCGCCAGTTAATAGTTTGCGCAACGTTGTTGCCATTGCTACAGGCATCGTGGTGTCACGCT
CGTCGTTTGGTATGGCTTCATTCAGCTCCGGTTCCCAACGATCAAGGCGAGTTACATGATCCCCCATGTT
GTGCAAAAAAGCGGTTAGCTCCTTCGGTCCTCCGATCGTTGTCAGAAGTAAGTTGGCCGCAGTGTTATCA
CTCATGGTTATGGCAGCACTGCATAATTCTCTTACTGTCATGCCATCCGTAAGATGCTTTTCTGTGACTG
GTGAGTACTCAACCAAGTCATTCTGAGAATAGTGTATGCGGCGACCGAGTTGCTCTTGCCCGGCGTCAAT
ACGGGATAATACCGCGCCACATAGCAGAACTTTAAAAGTGCTCATCATTGGAAAACGTTCTTCGGGGCGA
AAACTCTCAAGGATCTTACCGCTGTTGAGATCCAGTTCGATGTAACCCACTCGTGCACCCAACTGATCTT
CAGCATCTTTTACTTTCACCAGCGTTTCTGGGTGAGCAAAAACAGGAAGGCAAAATGCCGCAAAAAAGGG
AATAAGGGCGACACGGAAATGTTGAATACTCATACTCTTCCTTTTTCAATCTTATTGAAGCATTTATCAG
GGTTATTGTCTCATGAGCGGATACATATTTGAATGTATTTAGAAAAATAAACAAATAGGGGTTCCGCGCA
CATTTCCCCGAAAAGTGCCACCTGACGTCGACGGATCGGGAGATCTCCCGATCCCCTATGGTGCACTCTC
AGTACAATCTGCTCTGATGCCGCATAGTTAAGCCAGTATCTGCTCCCTGCTTGTGTGTTGGAGGTCGCTG
AGTAGTGCGCGAGCAAAATTTAAGCTACAACAAGGCAAGGCTTGACCGACAATTGCATGAAGAATCTGCT
TAGGGTTAGGCGTTTTGCGCTGCTTCGCGATGTACGGGCCAGATATACGCGTTGACATTGATTATTGACT
AGTTATTAATAGTAATCAATTACGGGGTCATTAGTTCATAGCCCATATATGGAGTTCCGCGTTACATAAC
TTACGGTAAATGGCCCGCCTGGCTGACCGCCCAACGACCCCCGCCCATTGACGTCAATAATGACGTATGT
TCCCATAGTAACGCCAATAGGGACTTTCCATTGACGTCAATGGGTGGAGTATTTACGGTAAACTGCCCAC
TTGGCAGTACATCAAGTGTATCATATGCCAAGTACGCCCCCTATTGACGTCAATGACGGTAAATGGCCCG
CCTGGCATTATGCCCAGTACATGACCTTATGGGACTTTCCTACTTGGCAGTACATCTACGTATTAGTCAT
CGCTATTACCATGGTGATGCGGTTTTGGCAGTACATCAATGGGCGTGGATAGCGGTTTGACTCACGGGGA
TTTCCAAGTCTCCACCCCATTGACGTCAATGGGAGTTTGTTTTGGCACCAAAATCAACGGGACTTTCCAA
AATGTCGTAACAACTCCGCCCCATTGACGCAAATGGGCGGTAGGCGTGTACGGTGGGAGGTCTATATAAG
CAGAGCTCTCTGGCTAACTAGAGAACCCACTGCTTACTGGCTTATCGAAATTAATACGACTCACTATAGG
GAGACCCAAGCTGGCTAGCGTTTAAACTTAAGCTTGGTACCGAGCTCGGATCCATGGATTACAAGGATGA
CGATGACAAGGGAATTCTGTACTTCCAATCCAATGCGGCGCTGAGCGGTGGCGGTGGTGGCGGCGCGGAG
CCGGGCCAGGCTCTGTTCAACGGGGACATGGAGCCCGAGGCCGGCGCCGGCGCCGGCGCCGCGGCCTCTT
CGGCTGCGGACCCTGCCATTCCGGAGGAGGTGTGGAATATCAAACAAATGATTAAGTTGACACAGGAACA
TATAGAGGCCCTATTGGACAAATTTGGTGGGGAGCATAATCCACCATCAATATATCTGGAGGCCTATGAA
GAATACACCAGCAAGCTAGATGCACTCCAACAAAGAGAACAACAGTTATTGGAATCTCTGGGGAACGGAA
CTGATTTTTCTGTTTCTAGCTCTGCATCAATGGATACCGTTACATCTTCTTCCTCTTCTAGCCTTTCAGT
GCTACCTTCATCTCTTTCAGTTTTTCAAAATCCCACAGATGTGGCACGGAGCAACCCCAAGTCACCACAA
AAACCTATCGTTAGAGTCTTCCTGCCCAACAAACAGAGGACAGTGGTACCTGCAAGGTGTGGAGTTACAG
TCCGAGACAGTCTAAAGAAAGCACTGATGATGAGAGGTCTAATCCCAGAGTGCTGTGCTGTTTACAGAAT
TCAGGATGGAGAGAAGAAACCAATTGGTTGGGACACTGATATTTCCTGGCTTACTGGAGAAGAATTGCAT
GTGGAAGTGTTGGAGAATGTTCCACTTACAACACACAACTTTGTACGAAAAACGTTTTTCACCTTAGCAT
TTTGTGACTTTTGTCGAAAGCTGCTTTTCCAGGGTTTCCGCTGTCAAACATGTGGTTATAAATTTCACCA
GCGTTGTAGTACAGAAGTTCCACTGATGTGTGTTAATTATGACCAACTTGATTTGCTGTTTGTCTCCAAG
TTCTTTGAACACCACCCAATACCACAGGAAGAGGCGTCCTTAGCAGAGACTGCCCTAACATCTGGATCAT
CCCCTTCCGCACCCGCCTCGGACTCTATTGGGCCCCAAATTCTCACCAGTCCGTCTCCTTCAAAATCCAT
TCCAATTCCACAGCCCTTCCGACCAGCAGATGAAGATCATCGAAATCAATTTGGGCAACGAGACCGATCC
TCATCAGCTCCCAATGTGCATATAAACACAATAGAACCTGTCAATATTGATGACTTGATTAGAGACCAAG
GATTTCGTGGTGATGGAGGATCAACCACAGGTTTGTCTGCTACCCCCCCTGCCTCATTACCTGGCTCACT
AACTAACGTGAAAGCCTTACAGAAATCTCCAGGACCTCAGCGAGAAAGGAAGTCATCTTCATCCTCAGAA
GACAGGAATCGAATGAAAACACTTGGTAGACGGGACTCGAGTGATGATTGGGAGATTCCTGATGGGCAGA
TTACAGTGGGACAAAGAATTGGATCTGGATCATTTGGAACAGTCTACAAGGGAAAGTGGCATGGTGATGT
GGCAGTGAAAATGTTGAATGTGACAGCACCTACACCTCAGCAGTTACAAGCCTTCAAAAATGAAGTAGGA
GTACTCAGGAAAACACGACATGTGAATATCCTACTCTTCATGGGCTATTCCACAAAGCCACAACTGGCTA
TTGTTACCCAGTGGTGTGAGGGCTCCAGCTTGTATCACCATCTCCATATCATTGAGACCAAATTTGAGAT
GATCAAACTTATAGATATTGCACGACAGACTGCACAGGGCATGGATTACTTACACGCCAAGTCAATCATC
CACAGAGACCTCAAGAGTAATAATATATTTCTTCATGAAGACCTCACAGTAAAAATAGGTGATTTTGGTC
TAGCTACAGTGAAATCTCGATGGAGTGGGTCCCATCAGTTTGAACAGTTGTCTGGATCCATTTTGTGGAT
GGCACCAGAAGTCATCAGAATGCAAGATAAAAATCCATACAGCTTTCAGTCAGATGTATATGCATTTGGA
ATTGTTCTGTATGAATTGATGACTGGACAGTTACCTTATTCAAACATCAACAACAGGGACCAGATAATTT
TTATGGTGGGACGAGGATACCTGTCTCCAGATCTCAGTAAGGTACGGAGTAACTGTCCAAAAGCCATGAA
GAGATTAATGGCAGAGTGCCTCAAAAAGAAAAGAGATGAGAGACCACTCTTTCCCCAAATTCTCGCCTCT
ATTGAGCTGCTGGCCCGCTCATTGCCAAAAATTCACCGCAGTGCATCAGAACCCTCCTTGAATCGGGCTG
GTTTCCAAACAGAGGATTTTAGTCTATATGCTTGTGCTTCTCCAAAAACACCCATCCAGGCAGGGGGATA
TGGTGCGTTTCCTGTCCACTGACATTGGAAGTGGATAACTCGAGCATGCATCTAGAGGGCCCGTTTAAAC
CCGCTGATCAGCCTCGACTGTGCCTTCTAGTTGCCAGCCATCTGTTGTTTGCCCCTCCCCCGTGCCTTCC
TTGACCCTGGAAGGTGCCACTCCCACTGTCCTTTCCTAATAAAATGAGGAAATTGCATCGCATTGTCTGA
GTAGGTGTCATTCTATTCTGGGGGGTGGGGTGGGGCAGGACAGCAAGGGGGAGGATTGGGAAGACAATAG
CAGGCATGCTGGGGATGCGGTGGGCTCTATGGCTTCTGAGGCGGAAAGAACCAGCTGGGGCTCTAGGGGG
TATCCCC
[124 nt withheld, positions 5608-5731]
C
[91 nt withheld, positions 5733-5823]
A
[49 nt withheld, positions 5825-5873]
CCTTTGACGTTGGAGTCCACGTTCTTT
[37 nt withheld, positions 5901-5937]
ACCCTATCTCGGTCTATTCTTTTGATTTATAAGGGATTTTGCCGATTTCGGCCTATTGGTTAAAAAATGA
GCTGATTTAACAAAAATTTAACGCGAATTAATTCTGTGGAATGTGTGTCAGTTAGGGTGTGGAAAGTCCC
CAGGCTCCCCAGCAGGCAGAAGTATGCAAAGCATGCATCTCAATTAGTCAGCAACCAGGTGTGGAAAGTC
CCCAGGCTCCCCAGCAGGCAGAAGTATGCAAAGCATGCATCTCAATTAGTCAGCAACCATAGTCCCGCCC
CTAACTCCGCCCATCCCGCCCCTAACTCCGCCCAGTTCCGCCCATTCTCCGCCCCATGGCTGACTAATTT
TTTTTATTTATGCAGAGGCCGAGGCCGCCTCTGCCTCTGAGCTATTCCAGAAGTAGTGAGGAGGCTTTTT
TGGAGGCCTAGGCTTTTGCAAAAAGCTCCCGGGAGCTTGTATATCCATTTTCGGATCTGATCAGCACGTG
ATGAAAAAGCCTGAACTCACCGCGACGTCTGTCGAGAAGTTTCTGATCGAAAAGTTCGACAGCGTCTCCG
ACCTGATGCAGCTCTCGGAGGGCGAAGAATCTCGTGCTTTCAGCTTCGATGTAGGAGGGCGTGGATATGT
CCTGCGGGTAAATAGCTGCGCCGATGGTTTCTACAAAGATCGTTATGTTTATCGGCACTTTGCATCGGCC
GCGCTCCCGATTCCGGAAGTGCTTGACATTGGGGAATTTAGCGAGAGCCTGACCTATTGCATCTCCCGCC
GTGCACAGGGTGTCACGTTGCAAGACCTGCCTGAAACCGAACTGCCCGCTGTTCTGCAGCCGGTCGCGGA
GGCCATGGATGCGATCGCTGCGGCCGATCTTAGCCAGACGAGCGGGTTCGGCCCATTCGGACCGCAAGGA
ATCGGTCAATACACTACATGGCGTGATTTCATATGCGCGATTGCTGATCCCCATGTGTATCACTGGCAAA
CTGTGATGGACGACACCGTCAGTGCGTCCGTCGCGCAGGCTCTCGATGAGCTGATGCTTTGGGCCGAGGA
CTGCCCCGAAGTCCGGCACCTCGTGCACGCGGATTTCGGCTCCAACAATGTCCTGACGGACAATGGCCGC
ATAACAGCGGTCATTGACTGGAGCGAGGCGATGTTCGGGGATTCCCAATACGAGGTCGCCAACATCTTCT
TCTGGAGGCCGTGGTTGGCTTGTATGGAGCAGCAGACGCGCTACTTCGAGCGGAGGCATCCGGAGCTTGC
AGGATCGCCGCGGCTCCGGGCGTATATGCTCCGCATTGGTCTTGACCAACTCTATCAGAGCTTGGTTGAC
GGCAATTTCGATGATGCAGCTTGGGCGCAGGGTCGATGCGACGCAATCGTCCGATCCGGAGCCGGGACTG
TCGGGCGTACACAAATCGCCCGCAGAAGCGCGGCCGTCTGGACCGATGGCTGTGTAGAAGTACTCGCCGA
TAGTGGAAACCGACGCCCCAGCACTCGTCCGAGGGCAAAGGAATAGCACGTGCTACGAGATTTCGATTCC
ACCGCCGCCTTCTATGAAAGGTTGGGCTTCGGAATCGTTTTCCGGGACGCCGGCTGGATGATCCTCCAGC
GCGGGGATCTCATGCTGGAGTTCTTCGCCCACCCCAACTTGTTTATTGCAGCTTATAATGGTTACAAATA
AAGCAATAGCATCACAAATTTCACAAATAAAGCATTTTTTTCACTGCATTCTAGTTGTGGTTTGTCCAAA
CTCATCAATGTATCTTATCATGTCTGTATACCGTCGACCTCTAGCTAGAGCTTGGCGTAATCATGGTCAT
AGCTGTTTCCTGTGTGAAATTGTTATCCGCTCACAATTCCACACAACATACGAGCCGGAAGCATAAAGTG
TAAAGCCTGGGGTGCCTAATGAGTGAGCTAACTCACATTAATTGCGTTGCGCTCACTGCCCGCTTTCCAG
TCGGGAAACCTGTCGTGCCAGCTG
Features (pLannotate 1.2.2; 21 found; start..end, strand, type, name):
    234..822     -  rep_origin     ori: high-copy-number ColE1/pMB1/pBR322/pUC origin of replication
    993..1853    -  CDS            AmpR: β-lactamase; bla; confers resistance to ampicillin, carbenicillin, and related antibiotics
   1854..1958    -  promoter       AmpR promoter: bla
   2017..2069    -  misc_feature   bom (fragment): basis of mobility region from pBR322
   2224..2603    +  enhancer       CMV enhancer: human cytomegalovirus immediate early enhancer
   2604..2807    +  promoter       CMV promoter: human cytomegalovirus (CMV) immediate early promoter
   2803..2836    +  LTR            5' LTR (truncated) (fragment): truncated 5' long terminal repeat (LTR) from HIV-1
   2852..2870    +  promoter       T7 promoter: promoter for bacteriophage T7 RNA polymerase
   2927..2950    +  CDS            FLAG: FLAG® epitope tag, followed by an enterokinase cleavage site
   2975..5269    +  CDS            BRAF: BRAF_HUMAN - Also known as BRAF1, RAFB1. Experimental evidence at protein level: Swiss-Prot protein existence level 1. Protein kinase involved in the transduction of mitogenic signals from the cell membrane to the nucleus (Probable). Phosphorylates MAP2K1, and thereby activates the MAP kinase signal transduction pathway (PubMed:21441910, PubMed:29433126). May play a role in the postsynaptic responses of hippocampal neurons (PubMed:1508179). From Homo sapiens (Human).
   5338..5562    +  polyA_signal   bGH poly(A) signal: bovine growth hormone polyadenylation signal
   5566..5587    +  promoter       SV40 promoter (fragment): SV40 enhancer and early promoter
   5608..6036    +  rep_origin     f1 ori (sequence partly withheld): f1 bacteriophage origin of replication; arrow indicates direction of (+) strand synthesis
   6050..6379    +  promoter       SV40 promoter: SV40 enhancer and early promoter
   6428..7450    +  CDS            hph: KHYB_ECOLX - Experimental evidence at protein level: Swiss-Prot protein existence level 1. The aminoglycoside phosphotransferases achieve inactivation of their antibiotic substrates by phosphorylation. Only phosphorylates hygromycin and closely related compounds such as demethyl analogs and destomycin. From Escherichia coli.
   7463..7588    +  CDS            ble (fragment): BLE_KLEPN - Experimental evidence at protein level: Swiss-Prot protein existence level 1. Binding protein with a strong affinity to the bleomycin family of antibiotics. Binds to CL990; an antimitotic-antibiotic compound. From Klebsiella pneumoniae.
   7583..7704    +  polyA_signal   SV40 poly(A) signal: SV40 polyadenylation signal
   7777..7793    -  protein_bind   lac operator: The lac repressor binds to the lac operator to inhibit transcription in E. coli. This inhibition can be relieved by adding lactose or isopropyl-β-D-thiogalactopyranoside (IPTG). lac repressor encoded by lacI
   7801..7831    -  promoter       lac promoter: promoter for the E. coli lac operon
   7846..7867    -  protein_bind   CAP binding site: CAP binding activates transcription in the presence of cAMP. E. coli catabolite activator protein
   7880..51      -  CDS            lacI (fragment) (across the origin): lac repressor; lacI; The lac repressor binds to the lac operator to inhibit transcription in E. coli. This inhibition can be relieved by adding lactose or isopropyl-β-D-thiogalactopyranoside (IPTG).
