[The description below was written by a language model from this plasmid's Addgene catalogue record and pLannotate feature annotations shown in this document.]
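Description:
Braf is a mammalian expression plasmid built on the pcDNA3.1-Hygro backbone, about 7.9 kb in total, carrying a roughly 2.3 kb human BRAF coding sequence. It is propagated in E. coli through a high-copy ColE1/pUC-type origin and selected with ampicillin via the β-lactamase gene. An f1 origin is also present, which in principle allows production of single-stranded DNA. For selection in mammalian cells, an SV40 enhancer/early promoter drives the hygromycin phosphotransferase gene (hph), terminated by an SV40 polyadenylation signal, so stably transfected cells can be selected with hygromycin.

The expression cassette uses the human cytomegalovirus immediate-early enhancer and promoter to drive strong constitutive transcription, followed by a T7 promoter that serves as a sequencing primer site and could support in vitro transcription. The open reading frame begins with an N-terminal FLAG epitope, which includes an enterokinase cleavage site, joined through a short linker to BRAF. The native initiating methionine of BRAF was removed so that translation starts at the tag and yields only the tagged fusion protein. A bovine growth hormone polyadenylation signal terminates the transcript. The insert was introduced by ligation-independent cloning. The automated annotation also reports several short fragments (HIV-1 LTR, ble, lacI, bom and a partial SV40 promoter) and lac promoter/operator elements. These are most likely backbone remnants or short sequence matches, not functional parts of the design.

BRAF is a serine/threonine kinase that phosphorylates MAP2K1 and thereby activates the MAP kinase pathway. The plasmid suits transient or stable expression of FLAG-tagged BRAF for detection or immunoprecipitation, and the associated publication concerns RAS-ERK signaling dynamics.
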