Addgene plasmid #40775: Braf
Depositing lab: Dustin Maly. Depositing organization: University of Washington. Publication: A computationally engineered RAS rheostat reveals RAS-ERK signaling dynamics. Rose JC, Huang PS, Camp ND, Ye J, Leidal AM, Goreshnik I, Trevillian BM, Dickinson MS, Cunningham-Bryant D, Debnath J, Baker D, Wolf-Yadlin A, Maly DJ. Nat Chem Biol. 2016 Nov 21. doi: 10.1038/nchembio.2244. PubMed 27870838.
Backbone
  Vector backbone: pcDNA3.1-Hygro
  Backbone size w/o insert (bp): 5600
  Total vector size (bp): 7900
  Vector type: Mammalian Expression
  Selectable markers: Hygromycin
Growth in bacteria
  Bacterial resistance: Ampicillin, 100 μg/mL
  Growth temperature: 37°C
  Growth strain: XL1 Blue
  Copy number: High Copy
Gene/Insert
  Gene/Insert name: Braf
  Species: H. sapiens (human)
  Insert size (bp): 2300
  Mutation: Starting Met removed
  Entrez Gene: BRAF (a.k.a. B-RAF1, B-raf, BRAF-1, BRAF1, NS7, RAFB1)
  Promoter: CMV
  Tag / fusion protein: FLAG (N terminal on insert)
  Cloning method: Ligation Independent Cloning
  Sequencing primers: 5′ T7; 3′ BGHR
Terms and licenses: Academic/Nonprofit Terms; Industry Terms: Not Available to Industry
How to cite: Braf was a gift from Dustin Maly (Addgene plasmid # 40775 ; http://n2t.net/addgene:40775 ; RRID:Addgene_40775)
