>Addgene plasmid #40775 | Braf | depositor partial sequence | sequence record 53597 | T7 and BGHR
NNNNNNNNNNNNNNNNGNNNANCTTNNNCTTGGTACCGAGCTCGGATCCATGGATTACAAGGATGACGAT
GACAAGGGAATTCTGTACTTCCAATCCAATGCGGCGCTGAGCGGTGGCGGTGGTGGCGGCGCGGAGCCGG
GCCAGGCTCTGTTCAACGGGGACATGGAGCCCGAGGCCGGCGCCGGCGCCGGCGCCGCGGCCTCTTCGGC
TGCGGACCCTGCCATTCCGGAGGAGGTGTGGAATATCAAACAAATGATTAAGTTGACACAGGAACATATA
GAGGCCCTATTGGACAAATTTGGTGGGGAGCATAATCCACCATCAATATATCTGGAGGCCTATGAAGAAT
ACACCAGCAAGCTAGATGCACTCCAACAAAGAGAACAACAGTTATTGGAATCTCTGGGGAACGGAACTGA
TTTTTCTGTTTCTAGCTCTGCATCAATGGATACCGTTACATCTTCTTCCTCTTCTAGCCTTTCAGTGCTA
CCTTCATCTCTTTCAGTTTTTCAAAATCCCACAGATGTGGCACGGAGCAACCCCAAGTCACCACAAAAAC
CTATCGTTAGAGTCTTCCTGCCCAACAAACAGAGGACAGTGGTACCTGCAAGGTGTGGAGTTACAGTCCG
AGACAGTCTAAAGAAAGCACTGATGATGAGAGGTCTAATCCCAGAGTGCTGTGCTGTTTACAGAATTCAG
GATGGAGAGAAGAAACCAATTGGTTGGGACACTGATATTTCCTGGCTTACTGGAGAAGAATTGCATGTGG
AAGTGTTGGAGAATGTTCCACTTACAACACACAACTTTGTACGAAAAACGTTTTTCACCTTAGCATTTTG
TGACTTTTGTCGAAAGCTGCTTTTCCAGGGTTTCCGCTGTCAAACATGTGGTTATAAATTTCACCAGCGT
TGTAGTACAGAAGTTCCACTGATGTGTGTTAATTATGACCAACTTGATTTGCTGTTTGTCTCCAAGTTCT
TTGAACACCACCCAATACCACAGGAAGAGGCGTCCTTAGCAGAGACTNNNNNNNNNNNNNAAACACTGGT
AGACGGGACTCGAGTGATGATNGGGAGATTCCNGATGGGCAGATTACAGTGGGACAAAGAATTGGATCTG
GATCATTTGGAACAGTCTACAAGGGAAAGTGGCATGGTGATGTGGCAGTGAAAATGTTGAATGTGACAGC
ACCTACACNTCAGCAGTTACAAGCCTTCAAAAATGAAGTAGGAGTACTCAGGAAAACACGACATGTGAAT
ATCCTACTCTTCATGGGCTATTCCACAAAGCCACAACTGGCTATTGTTACCCAGTGGTGTGAGGGCTCCA
GCTTGTATCACCATCTCCATATCATTGAGACCAAATTTGAGATGATCAAACTTATAGATATTGCACGACA
GACTGCACAGGGCATGGATTACTTACACGCCAAGTCAATCATCCACAGAGACCTCAAGAGTAATAATATA
TTTCTTCATGAAGACCTCACAGTAAAAATAGGTGATTTTGGTCTAGCTACAGTGAAATCTCGATGGAGTG
GGTCCCATCAGTTTGAACAGTTGTCTGGATCCATTTTGTGGATGGCACCAGAAGTCATCAGAATGCAAGA
TAAAAATCCATACAGCTTTCAGTCAGATGTATATGCATTTGGAATTGTTCTGTATGAATTGATGACTGGA
CAGTTACCTTATTCAAACATCAACAACAGGGACCAGATAATTTTTATGGTGGGACGAGGATACCTGTCTC
CAGATCTCAGTAAGGTACGGAGTAACTGTCCAAAAGCCATGAAGAGATTAATGGCAGAGTGCCTCAAAAA
GAAAAGAGATGAGAGACCACTCTTTCCCCAAATTCTCGCCTCTATTGAGCTGCTGGCCCGCTCATTGCCA
AAAATTCACCGCAGTGCATCAGAACCCTCCTTGAATCGGGCTGGTTTCCAAACAGAGGATTTTAGTCTAT
ATGCTTGTGCTTCTCCAAAAACACCCATCCAGGCAGGGGGATATGGTGCGTTTCCTGTCCACTGACATTG
GAAGTGGATAACTCGAGCNNGCATCTAGANNNNCNNNNNNNNNNNNNNNN
