>Addgene plasmid #40775 | Braf | addgene partial sequence | sequence record 149987 | T7 5'-TAATACGACTCACTATAGGG-3'
AGCTTGGTACCGAGCTCGGATCCATGGATTACAAGGATGACGATGACAAGGGAATTCTGTACTTCCAATC
CAATGCGGCGCTGAGCGGTGGCGGTGGTGGCGGCGCGGAGCCGGGCCAGGCTCTGTTCAACGGGGACATG
GAGCCCGAGGCCGGCGCCGGCGCCGGCGCCGCGGCCTCTTCGGCTGCGGACCCTGCCATTCCGGAGGAGG
TGTGGAATATCAAACAAATGATTAAGTTGACACAGGAACATATAGAGGCCCTATTGGACAAATTTGGTGG
GGAGCATAATCCACCATCAATATATCTGGAGGCCTATGAAGAATACACCAGCAAGCTAGATGCACTCCAA
CAAAGAGAACAACAGTTATTGGAATCTCTGGGGAACGGAACTGATTTTTCTGTTTCTAGCTCTGCATCAA
TGGATACCGTTACATCTTCTTCCTCTTCTAGCCTTTCAGTGCTACCTTCATCTCTTTCAGTTTTTCAAAA
TCCCACAGATGTGGCACGGAGCAACCCCAAGTCACCACAAAAACCTATCGTTAGAGTCTTCCTGCCCAAC
AAACAGAGGACAGTGGTACCTGCAAGGTGTGGAGTTACAGTCCGAGACAGTCTAAAGAAAGCACTGATGA
TGAGAGGTCTAATCCCAGAGTGCTGTGCTGTTTACAGAATTCAGGATGGAGAGAAGAAACCAATTGGTTG
GGACACTGATATTTCCTGGCTTACTGGAGAAGAATTGCATGTGGAAGTGTTGGAGAATGTTCCACTTACA
ACACACAACTTTGTACGAAAAACGTTTTTCACCTTAGCATTTTGTGACTTTTGTCGAAAGCTGCTTTTCC
AGGGTTTCCGCTGTCAAACATGTGG
